>Addgene plasmid #86616 | RSV-Flag-Brd4 | addgene full sequence | sequence record 182129 | Addgene NGS Result
TGAATTCAAGAATTCTCATGTTTGACAGCTTATCATCATCAATAATATACCTTATTTTGGATTGAAGCCA
ATATGATAATGAGGGGGTGGAGTTTGTGACGTGGCGCGGGGCGTGGGAACGGGGCGGGTGACGTAGTAGT
GTGGCGGAAGTGTGATGTTGCAAGTGTGGCGGAACACATGTAAGCGACGGATGTGGCAAAAGTGACGTTT
TTGGTGTGCGCCGGTGTACACAGGAAGTGACAATTTTCGCGCGGTTTTAGGCGGATGTTGTAGTAAATTT
GGGCGTAACCGAGTAAGATTTGGCCATTTTCGCGGGAAAACTGAATAAGAGGAAGTGAAATCTGAATAAT
TTTGTGTTACTCATAGCGCGTAATATTTGTCTAGGGCCGCGGGGACTTTGACCGTTTACGTGGAGACTCG
CCCAGGTGTTTTTCTCAGGTGTTTTCCGCGTTCCGGGTCAAAGTTGGCGTTTTATTATTATAGTCAGGGG
GATCTTCTAGAACTAGTGGATCCCTATGGTGCACTCTCAGTACAATCTGCTCTGATGCCGCATAGTTAAG
CCAGTATCTGCTCCCTGCTTGTGTGTTGGAGGTCGCTGAGTAGTGCGCGAGCAAAATTTAAGCTACAACA
AGGCAAGGCTTGACCGACAATTGCATGAAGAATCTGCTTAGGGTTAGGCGTTTTGCGCTGCTTCGCGATG
TACGGGCCAGATATACGCGTATCTGAGGGGACTAGGGTGTGTTTAGGCGAAAAGCGGGGCTTCGGTTGTA
CGCGGTTAGGAGTCCCCTCAGGATATAGTAGTTTCGCTTTTGCATAGGGAGGGGGAAATGTAGTCTTATG
CAATACTCTTGTAGTCTTGCAACATGGTAACGATGAGTTAGCAACATGCCTTACAAGGAGAGAAAAAGCA
CCGTGCATGCCGATTGGTGGAAGTAAGGTGGTACGATCGTGCCTTATTAGGAAGGCAACAGACGGGTCTG
ACATGGATTGGACGAACCACTGAATTCCGCATTGCAGAGATATTGTATTTAAGTGCCTAGCTCGATACAA
TAAACGCCATTTGACCATTCACCACATTGGTGTGCACCTCCAAGCTTCTCGAGGAACTGAAAAACCAGAA
AGTTAACTGGTAAGTTTAGTCTTTTTGTCTTTTATTTCAGGTCCCGGATCCGGTGGTGGTGCAAATCAAA
GAACTGCTCCTCAGTGGATGTTGCCTTTACTTCTAGGCCTGTACGGAAGTGTTACTTCTGCTCTAAAAGC
TGCGGAATTGTACCCGCGGCCGCGCGCCTAGGAGCTCGGTACCCCCGGGCCACCATGGATTACAAGGATG
ACGACGATAAGCTAGCCGGCACGGGCATGTCTACGGAGAGCGGCCCTGGGACAAGATTGAGAAATCTGCC
AGTAATGGGGGATGGACTAGAAACCTCCCAAATGTCTACAACGCAGGCCCAGGCCCAACCCCAGCCAGCA
AATGCAGCCAGCACCAATCCTCCACCCCCAGAGACCTCCAACCCTAACAAGCCCAAGAGACAG
[300 nt withheld, positions 1534-1833]
AAAATCAATGAACTGCCTACAGAAGAAACTGAGATCATGATAGTCCAGGCAAAAGGAAGAGGACGAGGGA
GGAAAGAAACAGGGGCAGCAAAGCCTGGTGTATCCACGGTACCAAACACAACTCAAGCATCAACTTCTCC
GCAGACCCAGACGCCTCAGCAGAACCCTCCTCCACCTGTGCAGGCCACAACTCACCCCTTTCCTGCTGTC
ACCCCAGACCTCATTGCCCAGCCTCCTGTCATGACAATGGTGCCCCCTCAGCCACTTCAGACTCCTTCAC
CGGTACCCCCCCAGCCACCACCCCCACCTGCTCCAGTTCCACAGCCTGTGCAGAGTCACCCGCCCATCAT
TGCGACCACCCCCCAGCCTGTGAAGACAAAGAAAGGGGTGAAGAGGAAAGCAGATACCACCACCCCTACC
ACCATCGACCCCATTCATGAGCCACCCTCACTGGCCCCAGAGCCCAAGACCGCCAAGCTGGGTCCTCGGC
GGGAGAGCAGCAGACCTGTGAAGCCTCCAAAGAAGGATGTACCGGACTCACAGCAGCACCCAGGGCCAGA
GAAGAGCAGCAAGATCTCTGAGCAGCTAAAGTGCTGCAGTGGCATCCTCAAGGAGATGTTTGCCAAGAAA
CATGCTGCCTATGCCTGGCCTTTCTACAAGCCTGTGGATGTGGAGGCACTGGGTCTGCACGACTACTGTG
ACATCATCAAACATCCCATGGACATGAGCACAATCAAGTCTAAACTAGAGTCCCGAGAGTACAGAGATGC
CCAGGAATTTGGTGCTGATGTCCGATTGATGTTCTCCAACTGCTACAAGTACAACCCCCCTGACCATGAA
GTGGTAGCCATGGCTCGAAAACTCCAGGATGTGTTTGAAATGCGCTTTGCCAAGATGCCTGATGAGCCTG
AAGAGCCAGTTGTTACAGTGTCCTCTCCTGCAGTGCCACCCCCTACAAAGGTGGTAGCCCCACCCTCATC
TAGTGACAGCAGCAGCGACAGTTCTTCCGACAGCGACAGTTCCACTGACGACTCTGAGGAAGAGCGAGCC
CAGCGGCTGGCTGAACTCCAGGAACAGCTCAAGGCCGTGCATGAGCAGCTTGCAGCCCTCTCACAGCCCC
AGCAGAACAAACCAAAGAAAAAGGAGAAGGACAAGAAGGAAAAGAAAAAGGAAAAGCACAAAAAGAAAGA
AGAAGTGGAGGAAAATAAAAAAAGCAAAACCAAGGAACTTCCTCCCAAAAAGACAAAGAAAAATAACAGC
AGCAACAGCAATGTGAGCAAGAAGGAACCAGTACCCACGAAGACCAAGCCGCCTCCCACATATGAA
[249 nt withheld, positions 3160-3408]
GAAAAAGTTGACGTGATTGCTGGTTCTTCCAAGATGAAGGGATTCTCATCCTCTGAGTCGGAGAGCACCA
GCGAATCCAGCTCCTCTGACAGTGAAGACTCTGAAACAGAGATGGCTCCCAAGTCAAAAAAGAAGGGGCA
CACTGGGAGGGACCAGAAAAAGCATCATCACCATCACCATCCACAGATGCAGCCAGCCCCAGCTCCTGTG
CCCCAGCAGCCGCCCCCACCTCCACAGCAGCCTCCTCCACCCCCACCTCCGCAGCAGCAGCAGCAGCAAC
CTCCACCCCCACCACCTCCGCCCTCCATGCCACAGCAGACTGCCCCAGCGATGAAGTCCTCGCCCCCACC
CTTCATCACTGCCCAGGTCCCCGTCCTGGAACCACAGCTGCCAGGCAGTGTCTTTGACCCTATTGGCCAC
TTCACCCAGCCCATCTTGCACCTGCCGCAGCCGGAGCTGCCTCCTCACCTGCCCCAGCCACCTGAGCACA
GCACTCCACCCCATCTCAACCAGCATGCTGTGGTCTCTCCTCCAGCTTTGCACAATGCGCTGCCCCAACA
GCCATCTCGGCCCAGTAACCGAGCTGCTGCTCTGCCCCCAAAGCCTACCCGACCCCCAGCTGTGTCCCCT
GCCCTGGCCCAGCCCCCCCTGCTCCCACAACCACCAATGGCTCAGCCCCCCCAAGTGCTGCTGGAGGATG
AAGAGCCACCTGCCCCACCCCTCACCTCCATGCAGATGCAGTTGTACCTACAGCAGCTGCAGAAGGTGCA
GCCTCCCACACCACTACTCCCTTCCGTGAAGGTGCAGTCCCAACCCCCACCGCCTTTGCCGCCTCCACCC
CACCCTTCTGTGCAGCAGCAGCAGCTCCAGCCACAGCCACCGCCACCCCCACCTCCTCAGCCACAGCCAC
CACCCCAGCAACAACACCAGCCTCCACCACGACCAGTTCACTTGCCATCCATGCCCTTTTCTGCTCATAT
TCAGCAGCCCCCACCACCCCCAGGACAGCAACCTACTCACCCACCCCCAGGACAGCAGCCCCCACCACCA
CAGCCTGCCAAGCCCCAGCAAGTCATCCAGCATCACCCTTCCCCCCGGCACCACAAGTCAGACCCCTACT
CAGCTGGTCATCTTCGTGAGGCTCCCTCTCCGCTTATGATACATTCCCCTCAGATGCCACAGTTCCAGAG
CCTGACCCATCAGTCTCCTCCCCAGCAAAACGTCCAGCCTAAGAAGCAGGTAAAGGGCAGGGCTGAGCCA
CAGCCACCAGGGCCAGTCATGGGCCAAGGCCAGGGATGCCCACCCGCCTCACCGGCTGCCGTGCCTATGC
TGTCCCAGGAGCTGCGACCACCTTCAGTCGTCCAGCCCCAGCCCCTGGTGGTAGTAAAGGAGGAGAAGAT
TCACTCACCAATCATTCGCAGCGAGCCTTTCAGCACCTCACTTCGACCAGAGCCCCCCAAGCACCCAGAG
AACATCAAGGCCCCAGTCCACCTGCCCCAGCGGCCTGAGATGAAGCCTGTAGACATAGGGAGGCCTGTGA
TCCGGCCTCCAGAGCAGAGTGCACCCCCACCAGGGGCCCCTGACAAGGACAAACAGAAGCAGGAGCCAAA
AACACCAGTGGCACCCAAAAAGGACCTGAAAATTAAGAACATGGGCTCCTGGGCCAGCCTGGTACAGAAG
CATCCGACCACCCCATCCTCCACAGCCAAGTCCTCAAGTGACAGCTTTGAGCATTTCCGCCGTGCTGCTC
GGGAGAAGGAGGAGAGGGAAAAGGCCCTGAAGGCTCAGGCTGAGCATGCAGAGAAGGAGAAGGAGCGGCT
GAGGCAGGAGCGCATGAGGAGCCGAGAGGATGAAGATGCGCTGGAACAGGCACGTCGAGCCCATGAGGAG
GCACGACGGCGCCAGGAGCAGCAGCAGCAGCAGCAGCAGCAGAGACAGGAGCAGCAGCAGCAGCAGCAGC
AGGCAGCTGCTGTGGCCGCTGCCTCTGCCCCCCAGGCCCAGAGCTCCCAGCCCCAGTCTATGCTGGACCA
GCAGAGGGAGTTGGCCCGGAAACGAGAGCAGGAGCGGAGGCGCAGGGAGGCAATGGCAGCTACAATTGAC
ATGAATTTCCAGAGTGATCTTTTGTCAATATTTGAAGAAAATCTTTTTTGAGAGCACCCAGGTGACTTCG
AATGCATAGATCTAGCCGGGGGATCTGGCCGCGGGGATCCAGACATGATAAGATACATTGATGAGTTTGG
ACAAACCACAACTAGAATGCAGTGAAAAAAATGCTTTATTTGTGAAATTTGTGATGCTATTGCTTTATTT
GTAACCATTATAAGCTGCAATAAACAAGTTAACAACAACAATTGCATTCATTTTATGTTTCAGGTTCAGG
GGGAGGTGTGGGAGGTTTTTTCGGATCCTCTAGAGTCGACCTGCAGGCATGCAAGCTTGGCGTAATCATG
GTCATAGCTGTTTCCTGTGTGAAATTGTTATCCGCTCACAATTCCACACAACATACGAGCCGGAAGCATA
AAGTGTAAAGCCTGGGGTGCCTAATGAGTGAGCTAACTCACATTAATTGCGTTGCGCTCACTGCCCGCTT
TCCAGTCGGGAAACCTGTCGTGCCAGCTGCATTAATGAATCGGCCAACGCGCGGGGAGAGGCGGTTTGCG
TATTGGGCGCTCTTCCGCTTCCTCGCTCACTGACTCGCTGCGCTCGGTCGTTCGGCTGCGGCGAGCGGTA
TCAGCTCACTCAAAGGCGGTAATACGGTTATCCACAGAATCAGGGGATAACGCAGGAAAGAACATGTGAG
CAAAAGGCCAGCAAAAGGCCAGGAACCGTAAAAAGGCCGCGTTGCTGGCGTTTTTCCATAGGCTCCGCCC
CCCTGACGAGCATCACAAAAATCGACGCTCAAGTCAGAGGTGGCGAAACCCGACAGGACTATAAAGATAC
CAGGCGTTTCCCCCTGGAAGCTCCCTCGTGCGCTCTCCTGTTCCGACCCTGCCGCTTACCGGATACCTGT
CCGCCTTTCTCCCTTCGGGAAGCGTGGCGCTTTCTCATAGCTCACGCTGTAGGTATCTCAGTTCGGTGTA
GGTCGTTCGCTCCAAGCTGGGCTGTGTGCACGAACCCCCCGTTCAGCCCGACCGCTGCGCCTTATCCGGT
AACTATCGTCTTGAGTCCAACCCGGTAAGACACGACTTATCGCCACTGGCAGCAGCCACTGGTAACAGGA
TTAGCAGAGCGAGGTATGTAGGCGGTGCTACAGAGTTCTTGAAGTGGTGGCCTAACTACGGCTACACTAG
AAGAACAGTATTTGGTATCTGCGCTCTGCTGAAGCCAGTTACCTTCGGAAAAAGAGTTGGTAGCTCTTGA
TCCGGCAAACAAACCACCGCTGGTAGCGGTGGTTTTTTTGTTTGCAAGCAGCAGATTACGCGCAGAAAAA
AAGGATCTCAAGAAGATCCTTTGATCTTTTCTACGGGGTCTGACGCTCAGTGGAACGAAAACTCACGTTA
AGGGATTTTGGTCATGTGATTATCAAAAAGGATCTTCACCTAGATCCTTTTAAATTAAAAATGAAGTTTT
AAATCAATCTAAAGTATATATGAGTAAACTTGGTCTGACAGTTACCAATGCTTAATCAGTGAGGCACCTA
TCTCAGCGATCTGTCTATTTCGTTCATCCATAGTTGCCTGACTCCCCGTCGTGTAGATAACTACGATACG
GGAGGGCTTACCATCTGGCCCCAGTGCTGCAATGATACCGCGAGACCCACGCTCACCGGCTCCAGATTTA
TCAGCAATAAACCAGCCAGCCGGAAGGGCCGAGCGCAGAAGTGGTCCTGCAACTTTATCCGCCTCCATCC
AGTCTATTAATTGTTGCCGGGAAGCTAGAGTAAGTAGTTCGCCAGTTAATAGTTTGCGCAACGTTGTTGC
CATTGCTACAGGCATCGTGGTGTCACGCTCGTCGTTTGGTATGGCTTCATTCAGCTCCGGTTCCCAACGA
TCAAGGCGAGTTACATGATCCCCCATGTTGTGCAAAAAAGCGGTTAGCTCCTTCGGTCCTCCGATCGTTG
TCAGAAGTAAGTTGGCCGCAGTGTTATCACTCATGGTTATGGCAGCACTGCATAATTCTCTTACTGTCAT
GCCATCCGTAAGATGCTTTTCTGTGACTGGTGAGTACTCAACCAAGTCATTCTGAGAATAGTGTATGCGG
CGACCGAGTTGCTCTTGCCCGGCGTCAATACGGGATAATACCGCGCCACATAGCAGAACTTTAAAAGTGC
TCATCATTGGAAAACGTTCTTCGGGGCGAAAACTCTCAAGGATCTTACCGCTGTTGAGATCCAGTTCGAT
GTAACCCACTCGTGCACCCAACTGATCTTCAGCATCTTTTACTTTCACCAGCGTTTCTGGGTGAGCAAAA
ACAGGAAGGCAAAATGCCGCAAAAAAGGGAATAAGGGCGACACGGAAATGTTGAATACTCATACTCTTCC
TTTTTCAATATTATTGAAGCATTTATCAGGGTTATTGTCTCATGAGCGGATACATATTTGAATGTATTTA
GAAAAATAAACAAATAGGGGTTCCGCGCACATTTCCCCGAAAAGTGCCACCTGACGTCTAAGAAACCATT
ATTATCATGACATTAACCTATAAAAATAGGCGTATCACGAGGCCCTTTCGTCTCGCGCGTTTCGGTGATG
ACGGTGAAAACCTCTGACACATGCAGCTCCCGGAGACGGTCACAGCTTGTCTGTAAGCGGATGCCGGGAG
CAGACAAGCCCGTCAGGGCGCGTCAGCGGGTGTTGGCGGGTGTCGGGGCTGGCTTAACTATGCGGCATCA
GAGCAGATTGTACTGAGAGTGCACCATATGCGGTGTGAAATACCGCACAGATGCGTAAGGAGAAAATACC
GCATCAGGCGCCATTCGCCATTCAGGCTGCGCAACTGTTGGGAAGGGCGATCGGTGCGGGCCTCTTCGCT
ATTACGCCAGCTGGCGAAAGGGGGATGTGCTGCAAGGCGATTAAGTTGGGTAACGCCAGGGTTTTCCCAG
TCACGACGTTGTAAAACGACGGCCAG
Features (pLannotate 1.2.2; 21 found; start..end, strand, type, name):
     34..136     +  repeat_region  ITR: inverted terminal repeat of human adenovirus serotype 5 inverted
    224..374     +  misc_signal    Ad5 Ψ: packaging signal for adenovirus serotype 5
    496..514     +  misc_feature   MCS (fragment): pBluescript multiple cloning site
    515..567     -  misc_feature   bom (fragment): basis of mobility region from pBR322
    698..791     +  ncRNA          Retro dr1: Accession: RF00214 - Retrovirus direct repeat 1 (dr1)
    827..1088    +  promoter       RSV promoter: Rous sarcoma virus enhancer/promoter
   1130..1226    +  intron         SV40 intron: modified SV40 intron with splice donor and acceptor sites
   1318..1341    +  CDS            3xFLAG (fragment): three tandem FLAG® epitope tags
   1357..5556    +  CDS            Brd4 (sequence partly withheld): BRD4_MOUSE - Also known as Mcap. Experimental evidence at protein level: Swiss-Prot protein existence level 1. Chromatin reader protein that recognizes and binds acetylated histones and plays a key role in transmission of epigenetic memory across cell divisions and transcription regulation. Remains associated with acetylated chromatin throughout the entire cell cycle and provides epigenetic memory for postmitotic G1 gene transcription by preserving acetylated chromatin status and maintaining high-order chromatin structure (PubMed:10938129). During interphase, plays a key role in regulating the
   5614..5748    -  polyA_signal   SV40 poly(A) signal: SV40 polyadenylation signal
   5811..5846    +  misc_feature   MCS (fragment): pUC18/19 multiple cloning site
   5883..5899    -  protein_bind   lac operator: The lac repressor binds to the lac operator to inhibit transcription in E. coli. This inhibition can be relieved by adding lactose or isopropyl-β-D-thiogalactopyranoside (IPTG). lac repressor encoded by lacI
   5907..5937    -  promoter       lac promoter: promoter for the E. coli lac operon
   5952..5973    -  protein_bind   CAP binding site: CAP binding activates transcription in the presence of cAMP. E. coli catabolite activator protein
   5986..6078    -  CDS            lacI (fragment): lac repressor; lacI; The lac repressor binds to the lac operator to inhibit transcription in E. coli. This inhibition can be relieved by adding lactose or isopropyl-β-D-thiogalactopyranoside (IPTG).
   6261..6849    -  rep_origin     ori: high-copy-number ColE1/pMB1/pBR322/pUC origin of replication
   7020..7880    -  CDS            AmpR: β-lactamase; bla; confers resistance to ampicillin, carbenicillin, and related antibiotics
   7881..7985    -  promoter       AmpR promoter: bla
   8080..8115    +  CDS            rop (fragment): Rop protein, which maintains plasmids at low copy number; rop
   8217..8316    +  misc_feature   bom (fragment): basis of mobility region from pBR322
   8322..5       -  CDS            lacZα (fragment) (across the origin): LacZα fragment of β-galactosidase; lacZ fragment
