[The description below was written by a language model from this plasmid's Addgene catalogue record and pLannotate feature annotations shown in this document.]
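Description:
RSV-Flag-Brd4 is a mammalian expression plasmid for producing N-terminally Flag-tagged mouse Brd4 in transfected cells. It is built on the pAdRSV-Sp-Flag backbone, and the sequenced construct is about 8.5 kb, consistent with a roughly 4.2 kb insert in a 4.26 kb vector. Propagation in E. coli relies on a high-copy ColE1/pUC-type origin and an ampicillin resistance gene (β-lactamase) driven by its own promoter. Short remnants of lac regulatory elements, lacZα, lacI, rop, bom and cloning-site sequences are also annotated, and these appear to be leftovers from the parental cloning vectors rather than functional parts.

The expression cassette begins with the Rous sarcoma virus enhancer/promoter, followed by a modified SV40 intron with splice donor and acceptor sites, which generally improves processing and expression of the transcript. A Flag epitope supplied by the backbone (annotated as a fragment of a 3xFLAG sequence, consistent with a single tag) sits just upstream of the Brd4 coding sequence, and an SV40 polyadenylation signal lies downstream, although it is annotated on the reverse strand. Brd4 is a BET-family chromatin reader that binds acetylated histones and participates in transcriptional regulation and epigenetic memory through cell division. The backbone also carries a human adenovirus 5 inverted terminal repeat and packaging signal upstream of the cassette, reflecting an origin as an adenoviral shuttle vector, but the record describes use only by direct transfection. The Flag tag allows detection or immunoprecipitation of the expressed protein, for example in studies of how BET proteins associate with chromatin.
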