Addgene plasmid #86616: RSV-Flag-Brd4
Purpose: Flag tagged mouse Brd4 expression construct for cell transfection
Depositing lab: Mario García-Domínguez. Depositing organization: Centro Andaluz de Biologia Molecular y Medicina Regenerativa (CABIMER). Publication: Association of bromodomain BET proteins with chromatin requires dimerization through the conserved motif B. Garcia-Gutierrez P, Mundi M, Garcia-Dominguez M. J Cell Sci. 2012 Aug 1;125(Pt 15):3671-80. Epub 2012 May 17. 10.1242/jcs.105841 PubMed 22595521.
Backbone
  Vector backbone: pAdRSV-Sp-Flag
  Backbone manufacturer: PMID: 12490204
  Backbone size w/o insert (bp): 4260
  Vector type: Mammalian Expression
Growth in bacteria
  Bacterial resistance: Ampicillin, 100 μg/mL
  Growth temperature: 37°C
  Growth strain: NEB Stable
  Copy number: High Copy
Gene/Insert
  Gene/Insert name: Brd4
  Species: M. musculus (mouse)
  Insert size (bp): 4230
  Entrez Gene: Brd4 (a.k.a. Brd5, HUNK1, MCAP, WI-11513)
  Promoter: RSV
  Tag / fusion protein: Flag (N terminal on backbone)
  Cloning method: Restriction Enzyme; 5′ cloning site SmaI (destroyed during cloning); 3′ cloning site NsiI (not destroyed)
  Sequencing primers: 5′ CCTCAGTGGATGTTGCCTTTAC; 3′ GCATTCTAGTTGTGGTTTGTCC
Terms and licenses: Academic/Nonprofit Terms; Industry Terms: Not Available to Industry
How to cite: RSV-Flag-Brd4 was a gift from Mario García-Domínguez (Addgene plasmid # 86616 ; http://n2t.net/addgene:86616 ; RRID:Addgene_86616)
